Addgene plasmid #65487: pC-sleeping beauty
Purpose: HSP-driven SB100X Sleeping Beauty transposase in pCasper backbone.
Depositing lab: Guillaume Filion. Depositing organization: Netherlands Cancer Institute.
Backbone
  Vector backbone: pCasper
  Backbone size w/o insert (bp): 8780
  Vector type: Insect Expression
Growth in bacteria
  Bacterial resistance: Ampicillin, 100 μg/mL
  Growth temperature: 37°C
  Growth strain: DH5alpha
  Copy number: High Copy
Gene/Insert
  Gene/Insert name: sleeping beauty transposase
  Promoter: HSP
  Cloning method: Restriction Enzyme; 5′ cloning site EcoRI (not destroyed); 3′ cloning site XbaI (not destroyed)
  Sequencing primers: 5′ T7; 3′ pCasper-R
Terms and licenses: Academic/Nonprofit Terms; Industry Terms: Not Available to Industry
How to cite: pC-sleeping beauty was a gift from Guillaume Filion (Addgene plasmid # 65487 ; http://n2t.net/addgene:65487 ; RRID:Addgene_65487)
