[The description below was written by a language model from this plasmid's Addgene catalogue record and pLannotate feature annotations shown in this document.]
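Description:
pC-sleeping beauty is an insect expression plasmid built on the pCasper backbone, a Drosophila P-element transformation vector, into which the SB100X Sleeping Beauty transposase has been cloned between EcoRI and XbaI sites. The full sequence record is 9,852 nt. In bacteria it is propagated through a high-copy ColE1/pUC-type origin and selected with ampicillin via the AmpR (β-lactamase) gene and its own promoter. Short remnants of rop and the pBR322 bom region are also annotated but are only fragments.

The payload is a heat-shock expression cassette: the Drosophila melanogaster hsp70 promoter drives the SB100X coding sequence, a hyperactive variant of the Sleeping Beauty transposase, and transcripts are terminated by the hsp70 polyadenylation signal. A T7 promoter sits between the hsp70 promoter and the coding sequence and also serves as a sequencing primer site. As expected for pCasper, the plasmid carries P element 5' and 3' ends and the mini-white gene, an intron-shortened version of the Drosophila white eye-colour gene that normally acts as a visible marker for germline transformants. A few additional mini-white fragments are annotated next to the P element ends and the bacterial backbone.

The design supports inducible supply of Sleeping Beauty transposase in Drosophila cells or flies, where it would mobilise a Sleeping Beauty transposon provided on a separate construct, since no transposon inverted repeats are annotated here. The record does not state the specific experimental application beyond heat-shock-promoter-driven transposase expression.
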