Features (pLannotate 1.2.2; 14 found; start..end, strand, type, name):
     42..471     -  polyA_signal   hsp70 poly(A): polyadenlyation signal from the Drosophila melanogaster hsp70Ab gene
    564..1586    -  CDS            SB100X: hyperactive variant of the Sleeping Beauty transposase (Mátés et al., 2009)
   1597..1615    -  promoter       T7 promoter: promoter for bacteriophage T7 RNA polymerase
   1660..2108    -  promoter       hsp70 promoter: Drosophila melanogaster hsp70Bb promoter
   2614..5496    +  CDS            mini-white: Drosophila white gene eye color pigment; white; This is a modified version of the white gene lacking part of the first intron.
   6274..6859    -  misc_feature   P element 5' end: No description available
   6860..7088    -  CDS            mini-white (fragment): Drosophila white gene eye color pigment; white; This is a modified version of the white gene lacking part of the first intron.
   7094..7682    -  rep_origin     ori: high-copy-number ColE1/pMB1/pBR322/pUC origin of replication
   7853..8713    -  CDS            AmpR: β-lactamase; bla; confers resistance to ampicillin, carbenicillin, and related antibiotics
   8714..8818    -  promoter       AmpR promoter: bla
   8913..8948    +  CDS            rop (fragment): Rop protein, which maintains plasmids at low copy number; rop
   9050..9119    +  misc_feature   bom (fragment): basis of mobility region from pBR322
   9118..9620    -  gene           mini-white (fragment): white; This modified version of the white gene lacks part of the first intron.
   9620..9852    -  misc_feature   P element 3' end: P element 3' end
>Addgene plasmid #65487 | pC-sleeping beauty | depositor full sequence | sequence record 117817 | pC-sleeping beauty sequence 9852 bps
AAGCTTGGCTGCAGGTCGACGGATCCCCGTTAATTCGAGCTCTCCTGACCGTCCATCGCAATAAAATGAG
CCATTATGAGATCGAAAGGGTCTACGAAAATCCGTTCGGAAAAAATCAGAAAATCATCAAAGCCGAATAT
AATTAAAATGTATTACTAGCTAAAGAAATCATCACTAATATAGAATGTAGAATGAACCCATGTATATTAG
ATACTAATTGTATCGTAAGACTTTCAAAAGTCTACAAGACATTAAATGACAAGTTGACTTTAAATTTCAA
ATAAATAATTTATTTTTTCTATAAGCAATAACATTTTTGCTAAATTAAGACTTGGTAATTAGGTAATACT
ATTGTTGTTCTATGGAATATTCGATCGAAACATTCTTATCAGTCTCAAAAACTTAAAACAAACTTATAAT
ATAACCCATATGTTATAACCCATTGATGAACAAAAATTAGACTCTTTGGCCTTAGTCGACGGATCCCCGA
CACCAGACCAACTGGTAATGGTAGCGACCGGCGCTCAGCTGGAATTAGGCCTTCTAGACCGCGGTTAGGG
CCCCTAGTATTTGGTAGCATTGCCTTTAAATTGTTTAACTTGGGTCAAACGTTTCGGGTAGCCTTCCACA
AGCTTCCCACAATAATTTGGGTGAATTTTGGCCCATTCCTCCTGACAGAGCTGGTGTAACTGAGTCAGGT
TTGTAGGCCTCCTTGCTCGCACACGCTTTTTCAGTTCTGCCCACAAATTTTCTATAGGATTGAGGTCAGG
GCTTTGTGATGGCCACTCCAATACCTTGACTTTGTTGTCCTTAAGCCATTTTGCCACAACTTTGGAAGTA
TGCTTGGGGTCATTGTCGTGTTGGAAGACCCATTTGCGACCAAGCTTTAACTTCCTGACTGATGTCTTGA
GATGTTGCTTCAATATATCCACATACTGCACCGCGTCCATGATGCCATCTATTTTGTGAAGTGCACCAGT
CCCTCCTGCAGCAAAGCACCCCCACAACATGATGCTGCCACCCCCGTGCTTCACGGTTGGGATGGTGTTC
TTCGGCTTGCAAGCCTCCCCCTTCTTCCTCCAAACATAACGATGGTCATTATGGCCAAACAGTTCTATTT
TTGTTTCATCAGACCAGAGGACATTTCTCCAAAAAGTACGATCTTTGTCCCCATGTGCAGTTGCAAACCG
TAGTCTGGCTTTCTTATGTCGGTTTTGGAGCAGTGGCTTCTTCCTTGCTGAGTGGCCTTTCAGGTTATGT
CGATATAGGACTCGTTTTACTGTGGATATAGATACTTTTGTACCTGTTTCCTCCAGCATCTTCACAAGGT
CCTTTGCTGTTGTTCTGGGATTGATTTGCACTTTTCGCACCAAAGTACGTTCATCTCTAGGAGACAGAAC
GCGTCTCCTTCCTGAGCGGTATGACGGCTGCGTGGTCCCATGGTGTTTATACTTGCGTACTATTGTTTGT
ACAGATGAACGTGGTACCGCCAGGCGTTTGGAAATTGCTCCCAAGGATGAACCAGACTTGTGGAGGTCTA
CAATTCTTTTTCTGAGGTCTTGGCTGATTTCTTTTGATTTTCCCATGGTACTAGTCCCTATAGTGAGTCG
TATTAATTCCGCGGCCGCAGATCTGTTAACGAATTCCCAATTCCCTATTCAGAGTTCTCTTCTTGTATTC
AATAATTACTTCTTGGCAGATTTCAGTAGTTGCAGTTGATTTACTTGGTTGCTGGTTACTTTTAATTGAT
TCACTTTAACTTGCACTTTACTGCAGATTGTTTAGCTTGTTCAGCTGCGCTTGTTTATTTGCTTAGCTTT
CGCTTAGCGACGTGTTCACTTTGCTTGTTTGAATTGAATTGTCGCTCCGTAGACGAAGCGCTCTATTTAT
ACTCCGGCGCTCTTTTCGCGAACATTCGAGGCGCGCTCTCTCGAACCAACGAGAGCAGTATGCCGTTTAC
TGTGTGACAGAGTGAGAGAGCATTAGTGCAGAGAGGGAGACCCAAAAAGAAAAGAGAGAATAACGAATAA
CGGCCAGAGAAATTTCTCGAGTTTTCTTCTGCCAAACAAATGACCTACCACAATAACCAGTTTGTTTTGG
GATTCTAGGGGGATCGGGGATCAATTCTAGTATGTATGTAAGTTAATAAAACCCTTTTTTGGAGAATGTA
GATTTAAAAAAACATATTTTTTTTTTATTTTTTACTGCACTGGATATCATTGAACTTATCTGATCAGTTT
TAAATTTACTTCGATCCAAGGGTATTTGAAGTACCAGGTTCTTTCGATTACCTCTCACTCAAAATGACAT
TCCACTCAAAGTCAGCGCTGTTTGCCTCCTTCTCTGTCCACAGAAATATCGCCGTCTCTTTCGCCGCTGC
GTCCGCTATCTCTTTCGCCACCGTTTGTAGCGTTACCTAGCGTCAATGTCCGCCTTCAGTTGCACTTTGT
CAGCGGTTTCGTGACGAAGCTCCAAGCGGTTTACGCCATCAATTAAACACAAAGTGCTGTGCCAAAACTC
CTCTCGCTTCTTATTTTTGTTTGTTTTTTGAGTGATTGGGGTGGTGATTGGTTTTGGGTGGGTAAGCAGG
GGAAAGTGTGAAAAATCCCGGCAATGGGCCAAGAGGATCAGGAGCTATTAATTCGCGGAGGCAGCAAACA
CCCATCTGCCGAGCATCTGAACAATGTGAGTAGTACATGTGCATACATCTTAAGTTCACTTGATCTATAG
GAACTGCGATTGCAACATCAAATTGTCTGCGGCGTGAGAACTGCGACCCACAAAAATCCCAAACCGCAAT
CGCACAAACAAATAGTGACACGAAACAGATTATTCTGGTAGCTGTGCTCGCTATATAAGACAATTTTTAA
GATCATATCATGATCAAGACATCTAAAGGCATTCATTTTCGACTACATTCTTTTTTACAAAAAATATAAC
AACCAGATATTTTAAGCTGATCCTAGATGCACAAAAAATAAATAAAAGTATAAACCTACTTCGTAGGATA
CTTCGTTTTGTTCGGGGTTAGATGAGCATAACGCTTGTAGTTGATATTTGAGATCCCCTATCATTGCAGG
GTGACAGCGGAGCGGCTTCGCAGAGCTGCATTAACCAGGGCTTCGGGCAGGCCAAAAACTACGGCACGCT
CCTGCCACCCAGTCCGCCGGAGGACTCCGGTTCAGGGAGCGGCCAACTAGCCGAGAACCTCACCTATGCC
TGGCACAATATGGACATCTTTGGGGCGGTCAATCAGCCGGGCTCCGGATGGCGGCAGCTGGTCAACCGGA
CACGCGGACTATTCTGCAACGAGCGACACATACCGGCGCCCAGGAAACATTTGCTCAAGAACGGTGAGTT
TCTATTCGCAGTCGGCTGATCTGTGTGAAATCTTAATAAAGGGTCCAATTACCAATTTGAAACTCAGTTT
GCGGCGTGGCCTATCCGGGCGAACTTTTGGCCGTGATGGGCAGTTCCGGTGCCGGAAAGACGACCCTGCT
GAATGCCCTTGCCTTTCGATCGCCGCAGGGCATCCAAGTATCGCCATCCGGGATGCGACTGCTCAATGGC
CAACCTGTGGACGCCAAGGAGATGCAGGCCAGGTGCGCCTATGTCCAGCAGGATGACCTCTTTATCGGCT
CCCTAACGGCCAGGGAACACCTGATTTTCCAGGCCATGGTGCGGATGCCACGACATCTGACCTATCGGCA
GCGAGTGGCCCGCGTGGATCAGGTGATCCAGGAGCTTTCGCTCAGCAAATGTCAGCACACGATCATCGGT
GTGCCCGGCAGGGTGAAAGGTCTGTCCGGCGGAGAAAGGAAGCGTCTGGCATTCGCCTCCGAGGCACTAA
CCGATCCGCCGCTTCTGATCTGCGATGAGCCCACCTCCGGACTGGACTCATTTACCGCCCACAGCGTCGT
CCAGGTGCTGAAGAAGCTGTCGCAGAAGGGCAAGACCGTCATCCTGACCATTCATCAGCCGTCTTCCGAG
CTGTTTGAGCTCTTTGACAAGATCCTTCTGATGGCCGAGGGCAGGGTAGCTTTCTTGGGCACTCCCAGCG
AAGCCGTCGACTTCTTTTCCTAGTGAGTTCGATGTGTTTATTAAGGGTATCTAGCATTACATTACATCTC
AACTCCTATCCAGCGTGGGTGCCCAGTGTCCTACCAACTACAATCCGGCGGACTTTTACGTACAGGTGTT
GGCCGTTGTGCCCGGACGGGAGATCGAGTCCCGTGATCGGATCGCCAAGATATGCGACAATTTTGCTATT
AGCAAAGTAGCCCGGGATATGGAGCAGTTGTTGGCCACCAAAAATTTGGAGAAGCCACTGGAGCAGCCGG
AGAATGGGTACACCTACAAGGCCACCTGGTTCATGCAGTTCCGGGCGGTCCTGTGGCGATCCTGGCTGTC
GGTGCTCAAGGAACCACTCCTCGTAAAAGTGCGACTTATTCAGACAACGGTGAGTGGTTCCAGTGGAAAC
AAATGATATAACGCTTACAATTCTTGGAAACAAATTCGCTAGATTTTAGTTAGAATTGCCTGATTCCACA
CCCTTCTTAGTTTTTTTCAATGAGATGTATAGTTTATAGTTTTGCAGAAAATAAATAAATTTCATTTAAC
TCGCGAACATGTTGAAGATATGAATATTAATGAGATGCGAGTAACATTTTAATTTGCAGATGGTTGCCAT
CTTGATTGGCCTCATCTTTTTGGGCCAACAACTCACGCAAGTGGGCGTGATGAATATCAACGGAGCCATC
TTCCTCTTCCTGACCAACATGACCTTTCAAAACGTCTTTGCCACGATAAATGTAAGTCTTGTTTAGAATA
CATTTGCATATTAATAATTTACTAACTTTCTAATGAATCGATTCGATTTAGGTGTTCACCTCAGAGCTGC
CAGTTTTTATGAGGGAGGCCCGAAGTCGACTTTATCGCTGTGACACATACTTTCTGGGCAAAACGATTGC
CGAATTACCGCTTTTTCTCACAGTGCCACTGGTCTTCACGGCGATTGCCTATCCGATGATCGGACTGCGG
GCCGGAGTGCTGCACTTCTTCAACTGCCTGGCGCTGGTCACTCTGGTGGCCAATGTGTCAACGTCCTTCG
GATATCTAATATCCTGCGCCAGCTCCTCGACCTCGATGGCGCTGTCTGTGGGTCCGCCGGTTATCATACC
ATTCCTGCTCTTTGGCGGCTTCTTCTTGAACTCGGGCTCGGTGCCAGTATACCTCAAATGGTTGTCGTAC
CTCTCATGGTTCCGTTACGCCAACGAGGGTCTGCTGATTAACCAATGGGCGGACGTGGAGCCGGGCGAAA
TTAGCTGCACATCGTCGAACACCACGTGCCCCAGTTCGGGCAAGGTCATCCTGGAGACGCTTAACTTCTC
CGCCGCCGATCTGCCGCTGGACTACGTGGGTCTGGCCATTCTCATCGTGAGCTTCCGGGTGCTCGCATAT
CTGGCTCTAAGACTTCGGGCCCGACGCAAGGAGTAGCCGACATATATCCGAAATAACTGCTTGTTTTTTT
TTTTACCATTATTACCATCGTGTTTACTGTTTATTGCCCCCTCAAAAAGCTAATGTAATTATATTTGTGC
CAATAAAAACAAGATATGACCTATAGAATACAAGTATTTCCCCTTCGAACATCCCCACAAGTAGACTTTG
GATTTGTCTTCTAACCAAAAGACTTACACACCTGCATACCTTACATCAAAAACTCGTTTATCGCTACATA
AAACACCGGGATATATTTTTTATATACATACTTTTCAAATCGCGCGCCCTCTTCATAATTCACCTCCACC
ACACCACGTTTCGTAGTTGCTCTTTCGCTGTCTCCCACCCGCTCTCCGCAACACATTCACCTTTTGTTCG
ACGACCTTGGAGCGACTGTCGTTAGTTCCGCGCGATTCGGTTCGCTCAAATGGTTCCGAGTGGTTCATTT
CGTCTCAATAGAAATTAGTAATAAATATTTGTATGTACAATTTATTTGCTCCAATATATTTGTATATATT
TCCCTCACAGCTATATTTATTCTAATTTAATATTATGACTTTTTAAGGTAATTTTTTGTGACCTGTTCGG
AGTGATTAGCGTTACAATTTGAACTGAAAGTGACATCCAGTGTTTGTTCCTTGTGTAGATGCATCTCAAA
AAAATGGTGGGCATAATAGTGTTGTTTATATATATCAAAAATAACAACTATAATAATAAGAATACATTTA
ATTTAGAAAATGCTTGGATTTCACTGGAACTAGAATTAATTCGGCTGCTGCTCTAAACGACGCATTTCGT
ACTCCAAAGTACGAATTTTTTCCCTCAAGCTCTTATTTTCATTAAACAATGAACAGGACCTAACGCACAG
TCACGTTATTGTTTACATAAATGATTTTTTTTACTATTCAAACTTACTCTGTTTGTGTACTCCCACTGGT
ATAGCCTTCTTTTATCTTTTCTGGTTCAGGCTCTATCACTTTACTAGGTACGGCATCTGCGTTGAGTCGC
CTCCTTTTAAATGTCTGACCTTTTGCAGGTGCAGCCTTCCACTGCGAATCTTTAAAGTGGGTATCACAAA
TTTGGGAGTTTTCACCAAGGCTGCACCCAAGGCTCTGCTCCCACAATTTTCTCTTAATAGCACACTTCGG
CACGTGAATTAATTTTACTCCAGTCACAGCTTTGCAGCAAAATTTGCAATATTTCATTTTTTTTTATTCC
ACGTAAGGGTTAATGTTTTCAAAAAAAAATTCGTCCGCACACAACCTTTCCTCTCAACAAGCAAACGTGC
ACTGAATTTAAGTGTATACTTCGGTAAGCTTCGGCTATCGACGGGACCACCTTATGTTATTTCATCATGG
GCCAGACCCACGTAGTCCAGCGGCAGATCGGCGGCGGAGAAGTTAAGCGTCTCCAGGATGACCTTGCCCG
AACTGGGGCACGTGGTGTTCGACGATGTGCAGCTAATTTCGCCCGGCTCCACGTCCGCCCATTGGTTAAT
CAGCAGACCCTCGTTGGCGTAACGGAACCATGAGAGGTACGACAACCATTTGAGGTATACTGGCACCGAG
CCCGAGTTCAAGAAGAAGGCGTTTTTCCATAGGCTCCGCCCCCCTGACGAGCATCACAAAAATCGACGCT
CAAGTCAGAGGTGGCGAAACCCGACAGGACTATAAAGATACCAGGCGTTTCCCCCTGGAAGCTCCCTCGT
GCGCTCTCCTGTTCCGACCCTGCCGCTTACCGGATACCTGTCCGCCTTTCTCCCTTCGGGAAGCGTGGCG
CTTTCTCAATGCTCACGCTGTAGGTATCTCAGTTCGGTGTAGGTCGTTCGCTCCAAGCTGGGCTGTGTGC
ACGAACCCCCCGTTCAGCCCGACCGCTGCGCCTTATCCGGTAACTATCGTCTTGAGTCCAACCCGGTAAG
ACACGACTTATCGCCACTGGCAGCAGCCACTGGTAACAGGATTAGCAGAGCGAGGTATGTAGGCGGTGCT
ACAGAGTTCTTGAAGTGGTGGCCTAACTACGGCTACACTAGAAGGACAGTATTTGGTATCTGCGCTCTGC
TGAAGCCAGTTACCTTCGGAAAAAGAGTTGGTAGCTCTTGATCCGGCAAACAAACCACCGCTGGTAGCGG
TGGTTTTTTTGTTTGCAAGCAGCAGATTACGCGCAGAAAAAAAGGATCTCAAGAAGATCCTTTGATCTTT
TCTACGGGGTCTGACGCTCAGTGGAACGAAAACTCACGTTAAGGGATTTTGGTCATGAGATTATCAAAAA
GGATCTTCACCTAGATCCTTTTAAATTAAAAATGAAGTTTTAAATCAATCTAAAGTATATATGAGTAAAC
TTGGTCTGACAGTTACCAATGCTTAATCAGTGAGGCACCTATCTCAGCGATCTGTCTATTTCGTTCATCC
ATAGTTGCCTGACTCCCCGTCGTGTAGATAACTACGATACGGGAGGGCTTACCATCTGGCCCCAGTGCTG
CAATGATACCGCGAGACCCACGCTCACCGGCTCCAGATTTATCAGCAATAAACCAGCCAGCCGGAAGGGC
CGAGCGCAGAAGTGGTCCTGCAACTTTATCCGCCTCCATCCAGTCTATTAATTGTTGCCGGGAAGCTAGA
GTAAGTAGTTCGCCAGTTAATAGTTTGCGCAACGTTGTTGCCATTGCTACAGGCATCGTGGTGTCACGCT
CGTCGTTTGGTATGGCTTCATTCAGCTCCGGTTCCCAACGATCAAGGCGAGTTACATGATCCCCCATGTT
GTGCAAAAAAGCGGTTAGCTCCTTCGGTCCTCCGATCGTTGTCAGAAGTAAGTTGGCCGCAGTGTTATCA
CTCATGGTTATGGCAGCACTGCATAATTCTCTTACTGTCATGCCATCCGTAAGATGCTTTTCTGTGACTG
GTGAGTACTCAACCAAGTCATTCTGAGAATAGTGTATGCGGCGACCGAGTTGCTCTTGCCCGGCGTCAAT
ACGGGATAATACCGCGCCACATAGCAGAACTTTAAAAGTGCTCATCATTGGAAAACGTTCTTCGGGGCGA
AAACTCTCAAGGATCTTACCGCTGTTGAGATCCAGTTCGATGTAACCCACTCGTGCACCCAACTGATCTT
CAGCATCTTTTACTTTCACCAGCGTTTCTGGGTGAGCAAAAACAGGAAGGCAAAATGCCGCAAAAAAGGG
AATAAGGGCGACACGGAAATGTTGAATACTCATACTCTTCCTTTTTCAATATTATTGAAGCATTTATCAG
GGTTATTGTCTCATGAGCGGATACATATTTGAATGTATTTAGAAAAATAAACAAATAGGGGTTCCGCGCA
CATTTCCCCGAAAAGTGCCACCTGACGTCTAAGAAACCATTATTATCATGACATTAACCTATAAAAATAG
GCGTATCACGAGGCCCTTTCGTCTCGCGCGTTTCGGTGATGACGGTGAAAACCTCTGACACATGCAGCTC
CCGGAGACGGTCACAGCTTGTCTGTAAGCGGATGCCGGGAGCAGACAAGCCCGTCAGGGCGCGTCAGCGG
GTGTTGGCGGGTGTCGGGGCTGGCTTAACTATGCGGCATCAGAGCAGATTGTACTGAGAGTGCACCATAT
GCGGTGTGAAATACCGCACCGAATCGCGCGGAACTAACGACAGTCGCTCCAAGGTCGTCGAACAAAAGGT
GAATGTGTTGCGGAGAGCGGGTGGGAGACAGCGAAAGAGCAACTACGAAACGTGGTGTGGTGGAGGTGAA
TTATGAAGAGGGCGCGCGATTTGAAAAGTATGTATATAAAAAATATATCCCGGTGTTTTATGTAGCGATA
AACGAGTTTTTGATGTAAGGTATGCAGGTGTGTAAGTCTTTTGGTTAGAAGACAAATCCAAAGTCTACTT
GTGGGGATGTTCGAAGGGGAAATACTTGTATTCTATAGGTCATATCTTGTTTTTATTGGCACAAATATAA
TTACATTAGCTTTTTGAGGGGGCAATAAACAGTAAACACGATGGTAATAATGGTAAAAAAAAAAACAAGC
AGTTATTTCGGATATATGTCGGCTACTCCTTGCGTCGGGCCCGAAGTCTTAGAGCCAGATATGCGAGCAC
CCGGAAGCTCACGATGAGAATGGCCAGACCATGATGAAATAACATAAGGTGGTCCCGTCGGCAAGAGACA
TCCACTTAACGTATGCTTGCAATAAGTGCGAGTGAAAGGAATAGTATTCTGAGTGTCGTATTGAGTCTGA
GTGAGACAGCGATATGATTGTTGATTAACCCTTAGCATGTCCGTGGGGTTTGAATTAACTCATAATATTA
ATTAGACGAAATTATTTTTAAAGTTTTATTTTTAATAATTTGCGAGTACGCA
