>Addgene plasmid #65487 | pC-sleeping beauty | addgene partial sequence | sequence record 115984 | pCasper-R 5'-GTCGGCAAGAGACATCCACT-3'
AAGGAATAGTATTCTGAGTGTCGTATTGAGTCTGAGTGAGACAGCGATATGATTGTTGATTAACCCTTAG
CATGTCCGTGGGGTTTGAATTAACTCATAATATTAATTAGACGAAATTATTTTTAAAGTTTTATTTTTAA
TAATTTGCGAGTACGCAAAGCTTGGCTGCAGGTCGACGGATCCCCGTTAATTCGAGCTCTCCTGACCGTC
CATCGCAATAAAATGAGCCATTATGAGATCGAAAGGGTCTACGAAAATCCGTTCGGAAAAAATCAGAAAA
TCATCAAAGCCGAATATAATTAAAATGTATTACTAGCTAAAGAAATCATCACTAATATAGAATGTAGAAT
GAACCCATGTATATTAGATACTAATTGTATCGTAAGACTTTCAAAAGTCTACAAGACATTAAATGACAAG
TTGACTTTAAATTTCAAATAAATAATTTATTTTTTCTATAAGCAATAACATTTTTGCTAAATTAAGACTT
GGTAATTAGGTAATACTATTGTTGTTCTATGGAATATTCGATCGAAACATTCTTATCAGTCTCAAAAACT
TAAAACAAACTTATAATATAACCCATATGTTATAACCCATTGATGAACAAAAATTAGACTCTTTGGCCTT
AGTCGACGGATCCCCGACACCAGACCAACTGGTAATGGTAGCGACCGGCGCTCAGCTGGAATTAGGCCTT
CTAGACCGCGGTTAGGGCCCCTAGTATTTGGTAGCATTGCCTTTAAATTGTTTAACTTGGGTCAAACGTT
TCGGGTAGCCTTCCACAAGCTTCCCACAATAATTTGGGTGAATTTTGGCCCATTCCTCCTGACAGAGCTG
GTGTAACTGAGTCAGGTTTGTAGGCCTCCTTGCTCGCACACGCTTTTTCAGTTCTGCCCACAAATTTTCT
ATAGGATTGAGGTCAGGGCTTTGTGATGGCCACTCCAATACCTTGACTTTGTTGTCCTTAAGCCATTTTG
CCACAACTT
