>Addgene plasmid #65487 | pC-sleeping beauty | addgene partial sequence | sequence record 116952 | pCasper-hs 5'-GCAACTACTGAAATCTGCCAAG-3'
TCTGAATAGGGAATTGGGAATTCGTTAACAGATCTGCGGCCGCGGAATTAATACGACTCACTATAGGGAC
TAGTACCATGGGAAAATCAAAAGAAATCAGCCAAGACCTCAGAAAAAGAATTGTAGACCTCCACAAGTCT
GGTTCATCCTTGGGAGCAATTTCCAAACGCCTGGCGGTACCACGTTCATCTGTACAAACAATAGTACGCA
AGTATAAACACCATGGGACCACGCAGCCGTCATACCGCTCAGGAAGGAGACGCGTTCTGTCTCCTAGAGA
TGAACGTACTTTGGTGCGAAAAGTGCAAATCAATCCCAGAACAACAGCAAAGGACCTTGTGAAGATGCTG
GAGGAAACAGGTACAAAAGTATCTATATCCACAGTAAAACGAGTCCTATATCGACATAACCTGAAAGGCC
ACTCAGCAAGGAAGAAGCCACTGCTCCAAAACCGACATAAGAAAGCCAGACTACGGTTTGCAACTGCACA
TGGGGACAAAGATCGTACTTTTTGGAGAAATGTCCTCTGGTCTGATGAAACAAAAATAGAACTGTTTGGC
CATAATGACCATCGTTATGTTTGGAGGAAGAAGGGGGAGGCTTGCAAGCCGAAGAACACCATCCCAACCG
TGAAGCACGGGGGTGGCAGCATCATGTTGTGGGGGTGCTTTGCTGCAGGAGGGACTGGTGCACTTCACAA
AATAGATGGCATCATGGACGCGGTGCAGTATGTGGATATATTGAAGCAACATCTCAAGACATCAGTCAGG
AAGTTAAAGCTTGGTCGCAAATGGGTCTTCCAACACGACAATGACCCCAAGCATACTTCCAAAGTTGTGG
CAAAATGGCTTAAGGACAACAAAGTCAAGGTATTGGAGTGGCCATCACAAAGCCCTT
